>Addgene plasmid #216695 | pFP5299 ss-FIREmate-HA- KDEL-IVS-IRES- ManII-SBP- mApple-FIREtag | addgene full sequence | sequence record 429706 | Addgene NGS Result
GACGGATCGGGAGATCTCCCGATCCCCTATGGTGCACTCTCAGTACAATCTGCTCTGATGCCGCATAGTT
AAGCCAGTATCTGCTCCCTGCTTGTGTGTTGGAGGTCGCTGAGTAGTGCGCGAGCAAAATTTAAGCTACA
ACAAGGCAAGGCTTGACCGACAATTGCATGAAGAATCTGCTTAGGGTTAGGCGTTTTGCGCTGCTTCGCG
ATGTACGGGCCAGATATACGCGTTGACATTGATTATTGACTAGTTATTAATAGTAATCAATTACGGGGTC
ATTAGTTCATAGCCCATATATGGAGTTCCGCGTTACATAACTTACGGTAAATGGCCCGCCTGGCTGACCG
CCCAACGACCCCCGCCCATTGACGTCAATAATGACGTATGTTCCCATAGTAACGCCAATAGGGACTTTCC
ATTGACGTCAATGGGTGGAGTATTTACGGTAAACTGCCCACTTGGCAGTACATCAAGTGTATCATATGCC
AAGTACGCCCCCTATTGACGTCAATGACGGTAAATGGCCCGCCTGGCATTATGCCCAGTACATGACCTTA
TGGGACTTTCCTACTTGGCAGTACATCTACGTATTAGTCATCGCTATTACCATGGTGATGCGGTTTTGGC
AGTACATCAATGGGCGTGGATAGCGGTTTGACTCACGGGGATTTCCAAGTCTCCACCCCATTGACGTCAA
TGGGAGTTTGTTTTGGCACCAAAATCAACGGGACTTTCCAAAATGTCGTAACAACTCCGCCCCATTGACG
CAAATGGGCGGTAGGCGTGTACGGTGGGAGGTCTATATAAGCAGAGCTCTCTGGCTAACTAGAGAACCCA
CTGCTTACTGGCTTATCGAAATTAATACGACTCACTATAGGGAGACCCAAGCTTGGTACCGAGCTCGGAT
CGATATCTGCGGCCTAGCTAGCGCTTAAGGCCTGTTAACCGGTATGGATGTATGCGTCCGTCTTGCCCTG
TGGCTCCTCTGGGGACTCCTCCTGCACCAGGGCCAGAGCCTCAGCCATAGTCACAGTGAGAAGGCGACAG
GAACCAGCTCGGGCGCCGGTTTAAACGAGCATGTTGCCTTTGGCAGTGAGGACATCGAGAACACTCTGGC
CAATATGGACGACGAACAACTGGATAGGTTGGCCTTTGGCGTAATTCAGCTCGATGGTGACGGGAATATC
CTGCTGTACAATGCTGCTGAAGGGGACATCACTGGCAGAGATCCCAAACAGGTGATTGGGAAGAACTTCT
TCAAGGATGTTGCACCTGGAACGGATACTCCCGAGTTTTACGGCAAATTCAAGGAAGGCGCAGCGTCAGG
GAATCTGAACACCATGTTCGAATGGACGATACCGACAAGCAGGGGACCAACCAAGGTCAAGGTGCACTTG
AAGAAAGCCCTTTCCGGAGGTGGCGGAAGTTATCCTTATGACGTACCAGACTACGCACTCGGACCGAAAG
ATGAACTGTGAGCGGCCGCATAGATAACTGATCCAGTGTGCTGGAATTAATTCGCTGTCTGCGAGGGCCA
GCTGTTGGGGTGAGTACTCCCTCTCAAAAGCGGGCATGACTTCTGCGCTAAGATTGTCAGTTTCCAAAAA
CGAGGAGGATTTGATATTCACCTGGCCCGCGGTGATGCCTTTGAGGGTGGCCGCGTCCATCTGGTCAGAA
AAGACAATCTTTTTGTTGTCAAGCTTGAGGTGTGGCAGGCTTGAGATCTGGCCATACACTTGAGTGACAA
TGACATCCACTTTGCCTTTCTCTCCACAGGTGTCCACTCCCAGGTCCAACTGCAGGTCGAGCATGCATCT
AGGGCGGCCAATTCCGCCCCTCTCCCCCCCCCCCTCTCCCTCCCCCCCCCCTAACGTTACTGGCCGAAGC
CGCTTGGAATAAGGCCGGTGTGCGTTTGTCTATATGTTATTTTCCACCATATTGCCGTCTTTTGGCAATG
TGAGGGCCCGGAAACCTGGCCCTGTCTTCTTGACGAGCATTCCTAGGGGTCTTTCCCCTCTCGCCAAAGG
AATGCAAGGTCTGTTGAATGTCGTGAAGGAAGCAGTTCCTCTGGAAGCTTCTTGAAGACAAACAACGTCT
GTAGCGACCCTTTGCAGGCAGCGGAACCCCCCACCTGGCGACAGGTGCCTCTGCGGCCAAAAGCCACGTG
TATAAGATACACCTGCAAAGGCGGCACAACCCCAGTGCCACGTTGTGAGTTGGATAGTTGTGGAAAGAGT
CAAATGGCTCTCCTCAAGCGTATTCAACAAGGGGCTGAAGGATGCCCAGAAGGTACCCCATTGTATGGGA
TCTGATCTGGGGCCTCGGTGCACATGCTTTACATGTGTTTAGTCGAGGTTAAAAAAACGTCTAGGCCCCC
CGAACCACGGGGACGTGGTTTTCCTTTGAAAAACACGATGATAAGCTTGCCACAACCCGGGAGGCGCGCC
ATGAAGTTAAGTCGCCAGTTCACCGTGTTTGGCAGCGCGATCTTCTGCGTCGTAATCTTCTCACTCTACC
TGATGCTGGACAGGGGTCACTTGGACTACCCTCGGGGCCCGCGCCAGGAGGGCTCCTTTCCGCAGGGCCA
GCTTTCAATATTGCAAGAAAAGATTGACCATTTGGAGCGTTTGCTCGCTGAGAACAACGAGATTATCTCA
AATATCAGAGACTCAGTCATCAACCTGAGCGAGTCTGTGGAGGACGGCCCGCGGGGGTCACCAGGCAACG
CCAGCCAAGGCTCCATCCACCTCCACTCGCCACAGTTGGCCCTGCAGGCTGACCCCAGAGACTGTTTGGA
TCCCACCGGTCGCCACCGGAATTCCGACGAGAAGACCACTGGTTGGCGAGGTGGACACGTTGTTGAAGGA
CTGGCTGGGGAACTTGAACAACTTCGTGCACGACTGGAGCATCACCCACAAGGTCAACGTGAACCACCTG
CAGGTGTGAGCAAGGGCGAGGAGAATAACATGGCCATCATCAAGGAGTTCATGCGCTTCAAGGTGCACAT
GGAGGGCTCCGTGAACGGCCACGAGTTCGAGATCGAGGGCGAGGGCGAGGGCCGCCCCTACGAGGCCTTT
CAGACCGCTAAGCTGAAGGTGACCAAGGGTGGCCCCCTGCCCTTCGCCTGGGACATCCTGTCCCCTCAGT
TCATGTACGGCTCCAAGGTCTACATTAAGCACCCAGCCGACATCCCCGACTACTTCAAGCTGTCCTTCCC
CGAGGGCTTCAGGTGGGAGCGCGTGATGAACTTCGAGGACGGCGGCATTATTCACGTTAACCAGGACTCC
TCCCTGCAGGACGGCGTGTTCATCTACAAGGTGAAGCTGCGCGGCACCAACTTCCCCTCCGACGGCCCCG
TAATGCAGAAGAAGACCATGGGCTGGGAGGCCTCCGAGGAGCGGATGTACCCCGAGGACGGCGCCCTGAA
GAGCGAGATCAAGAAGAGGCTGAAGCTGAAGGACGGCGGCCACTACGCCGCCGAGGTCAAGACCACCTAC
AAGGCCAAGAAGCCCGTGCAGCTGCCCGGCGCCTACATCGTCGACATCAAGTTGGACATCGTGTCCCACA
ACGAGGACTACACCATCGTGGAACAGTACGAACGCGCCGAGGGCCGCCACTCCACCGGCGGCATGGACGA
GCTGTACAAGGGCCGGCCAGGCGGCGGCTCCGGTGACAGATATTGGGTCTTTGTGAAACGGGTGGGCCTC
GAGGGCCAATTAATTAACTCTAGATAACTGATCATAATCAGCCATACCACATTTGTAGAGGTTTTACTTG
CTTTAAAAAACCTCCCACACCTCCCCCTGAACCTGAAACATAAAATGAATGCAATTGTTGTTGTTAACTT
GTTTATTGCAGCTTATAATGGTTACAAATAAAGCAATAGCATCACAAATTTCACAAATAAAGCATTTTTT
TCACTGCATTCTAGTTGTGGTTTGTCCAAACTCATCAATGTATCTTAACGCGTCGAGTGCATTCTAGTTG
TGGTTTGTCCAAACTCATCAATGTATCTTATCATGTCTGTATACCGTCGACCTCTAGCTAGAGCTTGGCG
TAATCATGGTCATAGCTGTTTCCTGTGTGAAATTGTTATCCGCTCACAATTCCACACAACATACGAGCCG
GAAGCATAAAGTGTAAAGCCTGGGGTGCCTAATGAGTGAGCTAACTCACATTAATTGCGTTGCGCTCACT
GCCCGCTTTCCAGTCGGGAAACCTGTCGTGCCAGCTGCATTAATGAATCGGCCAACGCGCGGGGAGAGGC
GGTTTGCGTATTGGGCGCTCTTCCGCTTCCTCGCTCACTGACTCGCTGCGCTCGGTCGTTCGGCTGCGGC
GAGCGGTATCAGCTCACTCAAAGGCGGTAATACGGTTATCCACAGAATCAGGGGATAACGCAGGAAAGAA
CATGTGAGCAAAAGGCCAGCAAAAGGCCAGGAACCGTAAAAAGGCCGCGTTGCTGGCGTTTTTCCATAGG
CTCCGCCCCCCTGACGAGCATCACAAAAATCGACGCTCAAGTCAGAGGTGGCGAAACCCGACAGGACTAT
AAAGATACCAGGCGTTTCCCCCTGGAAGCTCCCTCGTGCGCTCTCCTGTTCCGACCCTGCCGCTTACCGG
ATACCTGTCCGCCTTTCTCCCTTCGGGAAGCGTGGCGCTTTCTCATAGCTCACGCTGTAGGTATCTCAGT
TCGGTGTAGGTCGTTCGCTCCAAGCTGGGCTGTGTGCACGAACCCCCCGTTCAGCCCGACCGCTGCGCCT
TATCCGGTAACTATCGTCTTGAGTCCAACCCGGTAAGACACGACTTATCGCCACTGGCAGCAGCCACTGG
TAACAGGATTAGCAGAGCGAGGTATGTAGGCGGTGCTACAGAGTTCTTGAAGTGGTGGCCTAACTACGGC
TACACTAGAAGAACAGTATTTGGTATCTGCGCTCTGCTGAAGCCAGTTACCTTCGGAAAAAGAGTTGGTA
GCTCTTGATCCGGCAAACAAACCACCGCTGGTAGCGGTGGTTTTTTTGTTTGCAAGCAGCAGATTACGCG
CAGAAAAAAAGGATCTCAAGAAGATCCTTTGATCTTTTCTACGGGGTCTGACGCTCAGTGGAACGAAAAC
TCACGTTAAGGGATTTTGGTCATGAGATTATCAAAAAGGATCTTCACCTAGATCCTTTTAAATTAAAAAT
GAAGTTTTAAATCAATCTAAAGTATATATGAGTAAACTTGGTCTGACAGTTACCAATGCTTAATCAGTGA
GGCACCTATCTCAGCGATCTGTCTATTTCGTTCATCCATAGTTGCCTGACTCCCCGTCGTGTAGATAACT
ACGATACGGGAGGGCTTACCATCTGGCCCCAGTGCTGCAATGATACCGCGAGACCCACGCTCACCGGCTC
CAGATTTATCAGCAATAAACCAGCCAGCCGGAAGGGCCGAGCGCAGAAGTGGTCCTGCAACTTTATCCGC
CTCCATCCAGTCTATTAATTGTTGCCGGGAAGCTAGAGTAAGTAGTTCGCCAGTTAATAGTTTGCGCAAC
GTTGTTGCCATTGCTACAGGCATCGTGGTGTCACGCTCGTCGTTTGGTATGGCTTCATTCAGCTCCGGTT
CCCAACGATCAAGGCGAGTTACATGATCCCCCATGTTGTGCAAAAAAGCGGTTAGCTCCTTCGGTCCTCC
GATCGTTGTCAGAAGTAAGTTGGCCGCAGTGTTATCACTCATGGTTATGGCAGCACTGCATAATTCTCTT
ACTGTCATGCCATCCGTAAGATGCTTTTCTGTGACTGGTGAGTACTCAACCAAGTCATTCTGAGAATAGT
GTATGCGGCGACCGAGTTGCTCTTGCCCGGCGTCAATACGGGATAATACCGCGCCACATAGCAGAACTTT
AAAAGTGCTCATCATTGGAAAACGTTCTTCGGGGCGAAAACTCTCAAGGATCTTACCGCTGTTGAGATCC
AGTTCGATGTAACCCACTCGTGCACCCAACTGATCTTCAGCATCTTTTACTTTCACCAGCGTTTCTGGGT
GAGCAAAAACAGGAAGGCAAAATGCCGCAAAAAAGGGAATAAGGGCGACACGGAAATGTTGAATACTCAT
ACTCTTCCTTTTTCAATATTATTGAAGCATTTATCAGGGTTATTGTCTCATGAGCGGATACATATTTGAA
TGTATTTAGAAAAATAAACAAATAGGGGTTCCGCGCACATTTCCCCGAAAAGTGCCACCTGACGTC
Features (pLannotate 1.2.2; 21 found; start..end, strand, type, name):
     28..80      -  misc_feature   bom (fragment): basis of mobility region from pBR322
    235..614     +  enhancer       CMV enhancer: human cytomegalovirus immediate early enhancer
    615..818     +  promoter       CMV promoter: human cytomegalovirus (CMV) immediate early promoter
    814..847     +  LTR            5' LTR (truncated) (fragment): truncated 5' long terminal repeat (LTR) from HIV-1
    863..881     +  promoter       T7 promoter: promoter for bacteriophage T7 RNA polymerase
   1077..1417    +  CDS            Y-FAST (fragment): small protein tag, derived from photoactive yellow protein, that allows in vivo fluorescent labeling by addition of a cell-permeant fluorogen (Plamont et al., 2016)
   1550..1779    +  intron         chimeric intron: chimera between introns from adenovirus and immunoglobulin heavy chain genes
   1962..2424    +  misc_feature   IRES: internal ribosome entry site (IRES) of the encephalomyocarditis virus (EMCV)
   2451..2798    +  CDS            Man2a1 (fragment): MA2A1_MOUSE - Also known as Mana2. Experimental evidence at protein level: Swiss-Prot protein existence level 1. Catalyzes the first committed step in the biosynthesis of complex N-glycans. It controls conversion of high mannose to complex N- glycans; the final hydrolytic step in the N-glycan maturation pathway. From Mus musculus (Mouse).
   2946..3650    +  CDS            mApple: mApple is a basic (constitutively fluorescent) red fluorescent protein published in 2008, derived from Discosoma sp.. It is reported to be a rapidly-maturing monomer with high acid sensitivity.
   3669..3704    +  CDS            Y-FAST (fragment): small protein tag, derived from photoactive yellow protein, that allows in vivo fluorescent labeling by addition of a cell-permeant fluorogen (Plamont et al., 2016)
   3739..3823    +  CDS            large T antigen (fragment): large T antigen from SV40 (simian virus 40)
   3846..3967    +  polyA_signal   SV40 poly(A) signal: SV40 polyadenylation signal
   3978..4029    +  polyA_signal   SV40 poly(A) signal (fragment): SV40 polyadenylation signal
   4093..4109    -  protein_bind   lac operator: The lac repressor binds to the lac operator to inhibit transcription in E. coli. This inhibition can be relieved by adding lactose or isopropyl-β-D-thiogalactopyranoside (IPTG). lac repressor encoded by lacI
   4117..4147    -  promoter       lac promoter: promoter for the E. coli lac operon
   4162..4183    -  protein_bind   CAP binding site: CAP binding activates transcription in the presence of cAMP. E. coli catabolite activator protein
   4196..4288    -  CDS            lacI (fragment): lac repressor; lacI; The lac repressor binds to the lac operator to inhibit transcription in E. coli. This inhibition can be relieved by adding lactose or isopropyl-β-D-thiogalactopyranoside (IPTG).
   4471..5059    -  rep_origin     ori: high-copy-number ColE1/pMB1/pBR322/pUC origin of replication
   5230..6090    -  CDS            AmpR: β-lactamase; bla; confers resistance to ampicillin, carbenicillin, and related antibiotics
   6091..6195    -  promoter       AmpR promoter: bla
