[The description below was written by a language model from this plasmid's Addgene catalogue record and pLannotate feature annotations shown in this document.]
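Description:
pFP5299 ss-FIREmate-HA-KDEL-IVS-IRES-ManII-SBP-mApple-FIREtag is a mammalian expression plasmid of about 6.2 kb built on the Clontech pIRES_neo3 backbone. It is propagated in E. coli through a high-copy ColE1/pUC-type origin with ampicillin selection (AmpR, β-lactamase). The annotated features show no neomycin resistance cassette. The position downstream of the IRES, which holds the selection marker in the parental vector, carries the second insert instead, so no mammalian selection marker is recorded.

A single CMV enhancer/promoter drives one bicistronic transcript that ends at an SV40 polyadenylation signal. According to the construct name, the first cistron encodes FIREmate with a signal sequence, an HA tag and a C-terminal KDEL motif, which should retain it in the ER lumen as a "hook". The annotation software detects FIREmate as a fragment related to the Y-FAST fluorogen-binding tag. A chimeric intron (IVS) and the EMCV IRES follow and allow cap-independent translation of the second cistron. This cistron contains amino acids 1 to 116 of mouse Golgi mannosidase II (Man2a1), fused at its C terminus to streptavidin-binding peptide (SBP), the red fluorescent protein mApple and the short FIREtag, which is again matched as a small FAST-like fragment.

FIREmate and FIREtag belong to a fluorogenic chemically induced dimerization technology, so a small-molecule inducer can bring the ER hook and the ManII reporter together. The stated purpose is to synchronize both anterograde and retrograde trafficking of ManII between the ER and Golgi (the RUCH system), with mApple providing a way to image the cargo.
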