Addgene plasmid #216695: pFP5299 ss-FIREmate-HA- KDEL-IVS-IRES- ManII-SBP- mApple-FIREtag
Purpose: Synchronize anterograde and retrograde trafficking of ManII between ER and Golgi (RUCH system)
Depositing lab: Franck Perez. Depositing organization: Institut Curie. Publication: A fluorogenic chemically induced dimerization technology for controlling, imaging and sensing protein proximity. Bottone S, Joliot O, Cakil ZV, El Hajji L, Rakotoarison LM, Boncompain G, Perez F, Gautier A. Nat Methods. 2023 Aug 28. doi: 10.1038/s41592-023-01988-8. PubMed 37640938.
Backbone
  Vector backbone: pIRES_neo3
  Backbone manufacturer: Clontech
  Total vector size (bp): 6212
  Vector type: Mammalian Expression
Growth in bacteria
  Bacterial resistance: Ampicillin, 100 μg/mL
  Growth temperature: 37°C
  Growth strain: DH5alpha
  Copy number: High Copy
Gene/Insert 1
  Gene/Insert name: FIREmate-KDEL
  Insert size (bp): 528
  Promoter: CMV
  Cloning method: Restriction Enzyme; 5′ cloning site NheI (not destroyed); 3′ cloning site NotI (not destroyed)
  Sequencing primers: 5′ T7_forward
Gene/Insert 2
  Gene/Insert name: ManII-SBP-mApple-FIREtag (alt name: MAN2A1)
  Species: M. musculus (mouse)
  Insert size (bp): 1404
  Mutation: contains only amino acids 1 to 116 of ManII
  Entrez Gene: Man2a1 (a.k.a. Mana-2, Mana2, Map-2)
  Promoter: CMV
  Tag / fusion protein: Streptavidin Binding Protein (SBP) (C terminal on insert); mApple (C terminal on insert); FIREtag (C terminal on insert)
  Cloning method: Restriction Enzyme; 5′ cloning site AscI (not destroyed); 3′ cloning site XhoI (not destroyed)
  Sequencing primers: 5′ IRES-F
Terms and licenses: Academic/Nonprofit Terms; Industry Terms: Not Available to Industry
How to cite: pFP5299 ss-FIREmate-HA- KDEL-IVS-IRES- ManII-SBP- mApple-FIREtag was a gift from Franck Perez (Addgene plasmid # 216695 ; http://n2t.net/addgene:216695 ; RRID:Addgene_216695)
